Addgene plasmid #111844: pCEP4-BG505.SOSIP-TM
Purpose: Mammalian expression plasmid for BG505 SOSIP.664 fused to a transmembrane tether
Depositing lab: Erik Procko. Publication: Conformational engineering of HIV-1 Env based on mutational tolerance in the CD4 and PG16 bound states. Heredia JD, Park J, Choi H, Gill KS, Procko E. J Virol. 2019 Mar 20. pii: JVI.00219-19. doi: 10.1128/JVI.00219-19. PubMed 30894475.
Backbone
  Vector backbone: pCEP4
  Backbone manufacturer: Invitrogen
  Backbone size w/o insert (bp): 10393
  Total vector size (bp): 12541
  Vector type: Mammalian Expression
  Selectable markers: Hygromycin
Growth in bacteria
  Bacterial resistance: Ampicillin, 100 μg/mL
  Growth temperature: 37°C
  Growth strain: DH5alpha
  Copy number: High Copy
Gene/Insert
  Gene/Insert name: HIV-1 Env (BG505 SOSIP.664) (alt name: gp140)
  Species: Human immunodeficiency virus 1
  Insert size (bp): 2148
  Mutation: Codon-optimized synthetic gene; has SOSIP mutations T332N;A501C;I559P;T605C;6xArg cleavage site
  GenBank ID: ABA61516.1
  Promoter: CMV
  Tag / fusion protein: CD5 leader sequence (N terminal on insert); TM helix from MHC class I (C terminal on insert)
  Cloning method: Restriction Enzyme; 5′ cloning site NheI (not destroyed); 3′ cloning site XhoI (not destroyed)
  Sequencing primers: 5′ CMV_fwd; 3′ EBV_rev
Terms and licenses: Academic/Nonprofit Terms; Industry Terms: Not Available to Industry
How to cite: pCEP4-BG505.SOSIP-TM was a gift from Erik Procko (Addgene plasmid # 111844 ; http://n2t.net/addgene:111844 ; RRID:Addgene_111844)
