[The description below was written by a language model from this plasmid's Addgene catalogue record and pLannotate feature annotations shown in this document.]
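Description:
pCEP4-BG505.SOSIP-TM is a 12.5 kb mammalian expression plasmid built on the Invitrogen pCEP4 episomal backbone. In E. coli it is maintained at high copy through a ColE1/pUC-type origin and selected with ampicillin via the bla gene. In mammalian cells the Epstein-Barr virus oriP origin, together with the vector-encoded EBNA1 protein, allows the plasmid to replicate and persist extrachromosomally. A hygromycin resistance cassette driven by the HSV thymidine kinase promoter and terminated by the TK polyadenylation signal permits selection of cells that retain it. The short fragments annotated as EBV and HSV glycoproteins, BRRF2, tetracycline resistance, rop and SV40 large T antigen appear to be remnants of the viral and pBR322-derived sequences from which the backbone was assembled, not functional genes.

The payload, cloned between NheI and XhoI, is a codon-optimized synthetic HIV-1 Env gene of the BG505 SOSIP.664 design (gp140), expressed from the CMV immediate-early enhancer and promoter and followed by an SV40 polyadenylation signal. It carries the T332N substitution, the A501C/T605C cysteine pair that forms the SOSIP disulfide linking gp120 to gp41, the trimer-stabilizing I559P change and a six-arginine cleavage site that enhances furin processing. An N-terminal CD5 leader directs the protein into the secretory pathway. At the C terminus, a transmembrane helix from MHC class I, annotated in the feature table as an HLA-B fragment, tethers the normally soluble ectodomain trimer to the cell surface. Surface display of this kind suits binding assays with receptors or antibodies on intact cells, and the associated publication concerns conformational engineering of Env based on mutational tolerance in the CD4- and PG16-bound states.
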