Features (pLannotate 1.2.2; 20 found; start..end, strand, type, name):
    475..2264    -  rep_origin     oriP: Epstein-Barr virus oriP replication origin (Yates et al., 2000)
   2269..2487    -  CDS            gL (fragment): GL_EBVB9 - Experimental evidence at protein level: Swiss-Prot protein existence level 1. The heterodimer glycoprotein H-glycoprotein L is required for the fusion of viral and plasma membranes leading to virus entry into the host cell. Acts as a functional inhibitor of gH and maintains gH in an inhibited form. Upon binding to host integrins, gL dissociates from gH leading to activation of the viral fusion glycoproteins gB and gH. Fusion of EBV with B-lymphocytes requires the additional receptor- binding protein gp42, which forms a complex with gH/gL. The heterodimer gH/gL targets also host EPHA
   2570..4495    -  CDS            EBNA1: Epstein-Barr nuclear antigen 1, also known as EBNA-1 crucial for latent viral infection, and for episomal amplification of vectors containing the oriP origin (Okita et al., 2013)
   4533..4877    -  CDS            BRRF2_EBVB9 (fragment): Protein inferred from homology: Swiss-Prot protein existence level 3. From Epstein-Barr virus (strain B95-8) (HHV-4) (Human herpesvirus 4).
   4880..4903    -  promoter       tet promoter (fragment): E. coli promoter for tetracycline efflux protein gene
   5016..5120    +  promoter       AmpR promoter: bla
   5121..5981    +  CDS            AmpR: β-lactamase; bla; confers resistance to ampicillin, carbenicillin, and related antibiotics
   6152..6740    +  rep_origin     ori: high-copy-number ColE1/pMB1/pBR322/pUC origin of replication
   6930..7274    -  CDS            TcR (fragment): tetracycline efflux protein; tet; confers resistance to tetracycline
   7357..7502    +  promoter       HSV TK promoter: herpes simplex virus thymidine kinase promoter
   7542..8567    +  CDS            HygR: aminoglycoside phosphotransferase from E. coli; aph(4)-Ia; confers resistance to hygromycin
   8632..8680    +  polyA_signal   HSV TK poly(A) signal: herpes simplex virus thymidine kinase polyadenylation signal (Cole and Stacy, 1985)
   8880..9104    +  CDS            gH (fragment): GH_HHV11 - Experimental evidence at protein level: Swiss-Prot protein existence level 1. The heterodimer glycoprotein H-glycoprotein L is required for the fusion of viral and plasma membranes leading to virus entry into the host cell. Following initial binding to host receptor, membrane fusion is mediated by the fusion machinery composed of gB and the heterodimer gH/gL. May also be involved in the fusion between the virion envelope and the outer nuclear membrane during virion morphogenesis. From Human herpesvirus 1 (strain 17) (HHV-1) (Human herpes simplex virus 1).
   9333..9712    +  enhancer       CMV enhancer: human cytomegalovirus immediate early enhancer
   9714..9913    +  promoter       CMV promoter: human cytomegalovirus (CMV) immediate early promoter
  10010..11944   +  CDS            env (fragment): ENV_HV1Y2 - Experimental evidence at protein level: Swiss-Prot protein existence level 1. [Transmembrane protein gp41]: Acts as a class I viral fusion protein. Under the current model, the protein has at least 3 conformational states: pre-fusion native state, pre-hairpin intermediate state, and post-fusion hairpin state. During fusion of viral and target intracellular membranes, the coiled coil regions (heptad repeats) assume a trimer-of-hairpins structure, positioning the fusion peptide in close proximity to the C-terminal region of the ectodomain. The formation of this structure appears to d
  12002..12136   +  CDS            HLA-B (fragment): HLAB_HUMAN - Also known as HLAB. Experimental evidence at protein level: Swiss-Prot protein existence level 1. Allele B*67:01: Displays peptides sharing a common signature motif, namely a Pro residue at position 2 and Leu anchor residue at the C-terminus. From Homo sapiens (Human).
  12132..12266   -  polyA_signal   SV40 poly(A) signal: SV40 polyadenylation signal
  12289..12371   -  CDS            large T antigen (fragment): large T antigen from SV40 (simian virus 40)
  12374..12414   +  CDS            rop (fragment): Rop protein, which maintains plasmids at low copy number; rop
>Addgene plasmid #111844 | pCEP4-BG505.SOSIP-TM | depositor full sequence | sequence record 210213 | pCEP4-BG505.SOSIP-TM sequence 12541 bps
GCCCCGCCGCCGGACGAACTAAACCTGACTACGGCATCTCTGCCCCTTCTTCGCTGGTACGAGGAGCGCT
TTTGTTTTGTATTCGGGGCAGTGCATGTAATCCCTTCAGTTGGTTGGTACAACTTGCCAACTGGGCCCTG
TTCCACATGTGACACGGGGGGGGACCAAACACAAAGGGGTTCTCTGACTGTAGTTGACATCCTTATAAAT
GGATGTGCACATTTGCCAACACTGAGTGGCTTTCATCCTGGAGCAGACTTTGCATGCTGTGGACTGCAAC
ACAACATTGCCTTTATGTGTAACTCTTGGCTGAAGCTCTTACACCAATGCTGGGGGACATGTACCTCCCA
GGGGCCCAGGAAGACTACGGGAGGCTACACCAACGTCAATCAGAGGGGCCTGTGTAGCTACCGATAAGCG
GACCCTCAAGAGGGCATTAGCAATAGTGTTTATAAGGCCCCCTTGTTAACCCTAAACGGGTAGCATATGC
TTCCCGGGTAGTAGTATATACTATCCAGACTAACCCTAATTCAATAGCATATGTTACCCAACGGGAAGCA
TATGCTATCGAATTAGGGTTAGTAAAAGGGTCCTAAGGAACAGCGATATCTCCCACCCCATGAGCTGTCA
CGGTTTTATTTACATGGGGTCAGGATTCCACGAGGGTAGTGAACCATTTTAGTCACAAGGGCAGTGGCTG
AAGATCAAGGAGCGGGCAGTGAACTCTCCTGAATCTTCGCCTGCTTCTTCATTCTCCTTCGTTTAGCTAA
TAGAATAACTGCTGAGTTGTGAACAGTAAGGTGTATGTGAGGTGCTCGAAAACAAGGTTTCAGGTGACGC
CCCCAGAATAAAATTTGGACGGGGGGTTCAGTGGTGGCATTGTGCTATGACACCAATATAACCCTCACAA
ACCCCTTGGGCAATAAATACTAGTGTAGGAATGAAACATTCTGAATATCTTTAACAATAGAAATCCATGG
GGTGGGGACAAGCCGTAAAGACTGGATGTCCATCTCACACGAATTTATGGCTATGGGCAACACATAATCC
TAGTGCAATATGATACTGGGGTTATTAAGATGTGTCCCAGGCAGGGACCAAGACAGGTGAACCATGTTGT
TACACTCTATTTGTAACAAGGGGAAAGAGAGTGGACGCCGACAGCAGCGGACTCCACTGGTTGTCTCTAA
CACCCCCGAAAATTAAACGGGGCTCCACGCCAATGGGGCCCATAAACAAAGACAAGTGGCCACTCTTTTT
TTTGAAATTGTGGAGTGGGGGCACGCGTCAGCCCCCACACGCCGCCCTGCGGTTTTGGACTGTAAAATAA
GGGTGTAATAACTTGGCTGATTGTAACCCCGCTAACCACTGCGGTCAAACCACTTGCCCACAAAACCACT
AATGGCACCCCGGGGAATACCTGCATAAGTAGGTGGGCGGGCCAAGATAGGGGCGCGATTGCTGCGATCT
GGAGGACAAATTACACACACTTGCGCCTGAGCGCCAAGCACAGGGTTGTTGGTCCTCATATTCACGAGGT
CGCTGAGAGCACGGTGGGCTAATGTTGCCATGGGTAGCATATACTACCCAAATATCTGGATAGCATATGC
TATCCTAATCTATATCTGGGTAGCATAGGCTATCCTAATCTATATCTGGGTAGCATATGCTATCCTAATC
TATATCTGGGTAGTATATGCTATCCTAATTTATATCTGGGTAGCATAGGCTATCCTAATCTATATCTGGG
TAGCATATGCTATCCTAATCTATATCTGGGTAGTATATGCTATCCTAATCTGTATCCGGGTAGCATATGC
TATCCTAATAGAGATTAGGGTAGTATATGCTATCCTAATTTATATCTGGGTAGCATATACTACCCAAATA
TCTGGATAGCATATGCTATCCTAATCTATATCTGGGTAGCATATGCTATCCTAATCTATATCTGGGTAGC
ATAGGCTATCCTAATCTATATCTGGGTAGCATATGCTATCCTAATCTATATCTGGGTAGTATATGCTATC
CTAATTTATATCTGGGTAGCATAGGCTATCCTAATCTATATCTGGGTAGCATATGCTATCCTAATCTATA
TCTGGGTAGTATATGCTATCCTAATCTGTATCCGGGTAGCATATGCTATCCTCATGCATATACAGTCAGC
ATATGATACCCAGTAGTAGAGTGGGAGTGCTATCCTTTGCATATGCCGCCACCTCCCAAGGGGGCGTGAA
TTTTCGCTGCTTGTCCTTTTCCTGCATGCTGGTTGCTCCCATTCTTAGGTGAATTTAAGGAGGCCAGGCT
AAAGCCGTCGCATGTCTGATTGCTCACCAGGTAAATGTCGCTAATGTTTTCCAACGCGAGAAGGTGTTGA
GCGCGGAGCTGAGTGACGTGACAACATGGGTATGCCCAATTGCCCCATGTTGGGAGGACGAAAATGGTGA
CAAGACAGATGGCCAGAAATACACCAACAGCACGCATGATGTCTACTGGGGATTTATTCTTTAGTGCGGG
GGAATACACGGCTTTTAATACGATTGAGGGCGTCTCCTAACAAGTTACATCACTCCTGCCCTTCCTCACC
CTCATCTCCATCACCTCCTTCATCTCCGTCATCTCCGTCATCACCCTCCGCGGCAGCCCCTTCCACCATA
GGTGGAAACCAGGGAGGCAAATCTACTCCATCGTCAAAGCTGCACACAGTCACCCTGATATTGCAGGTAG
GAGCGGGCTTTGTCATAACAAGGTCCTTAATCGCATCCTTCAAAACCTCAGCAAATATATGAGTTTGTAA
AAAGACCATGAAATAACAGACAATGGACTCCCTTAGCGGGCCAGGTTGTGGGCCGGGTCCAGGGGCCATT
CCAAAGGGGAGACGACTCAATGGTGTAAGACGACATTGTGGAATAGCAAGGGCAGTTCCTCGCCTTAGGT
TGTAAAGGGAGGTCTTACTACCTCCATATACGAACACACCGGCGACCCAAGTTCCTTCGTCGGTAGTCCT
TTCTACGTGACTCCTAGCCAGGAGAGCTCTTAAACCTTCTGCAATGTTCTCAAATTTCGGGTTGGAACCT
CCTTGACCACGATGCTTTCCAAACCACCCTCCTTTTTTGCGCCTGCCTCCATCACCCTGACCCCGGGGTC
CAGTGCTTGGGCCTTCTCCTGGGTCATCTGCGGGGCCCTGCTCTATCGCTCCCGGGGGCACGTCAGGCTC
ACCATCTGGGCCACCTTCTTGGTGGTATTCAAAATAATCGGCTTCCCCTACAGGGTGGAAAAATGGCCTT
CTACCTGGAGGGGGCCTGCGCGGTGGAGACCCGGATGATGATGACTGACTACTGGGACTCCTGGGCCTCT
TTTCTCCACGTCCACGACCTCTCCCCCTGGCTCTTTCACGACTTCCCCCCCTGGCTCTTTCACGTCCTCT
ACCCCGGCGGCCTCCACTACCTCCTCGACCCCGGCCTCCACTACCTCCTCGACCCCGGCCTCCACTGCCT
CCTCGACCCCGGCCTCCACCTCCTGCTCCTGCCCCTCCTGCTCCTGCCCCTCCTCCTGCTCCTGCCCCTC
CTGCCCCTCCTGCTCCTGCCCCTCCTGCCCCTCCTGCTCCTGCCCCTCCTGCCCCTCCTGCTCCTGCCCC
TCCTGCCCCTCCTCCTGCTCCTGCCCCTCCTGCCCCTCCTCCTGCTCCTGCCCCTCCTGCCCCTCCTGCT
CCTGCCCCTCCTGCCCCTCCTGCTCCTGCCCCTCCTGCCCCTCCTGCTCCTGCCCCTCCTGCTCCTGCCC
CTCCTGCTCCTGCCCCTCCTGCTCCTGCCCCTCCTGCCCCTCCTGCCCCTCCTCCTGCTCCTGCCCCTCC
TGCTCCTGCCCCTCCTGCCCCTCCTGCCCCTCCTGCTCCTGCCCCTCCTCCTGCTCCTGCCCCTCCTGCC
CCTCCTGCCCCTCCTCCTGCTCCTGCCCCTCCTGCCCCTCCTCCTGCTCCTGCCCCTCCTCCTGCTCCTG
CCCCTCCTGCCCCTCCTGCCCCTCCTCCTGCTCCTGCCCCTCCTGCCCCTCCTCCTGCTCCTGCCCCTCC
TCCTGCTCCTGCCCCTCCTGCCCCTCCTGCCCCTCCTCCTGCTCCTGCCCCTCCTCCTGCTCCTGCCCCT
CCTGCCCCTCCTGCCCCTCCTGCCCCTCCTCCTGCTCCTGCCCCTCCTCCTGCTCCTGCCCCTCCTGCTC
CTGCCCCTCCCGCTCCTGCTCCTGCTCCTGTTCCACCGTGGGTCCCTTTGCAGCCAATGCAACTTGGACG
TTTTTGGGGTCTCCGGACACCATCTCTATGTCTTGGCCCTGATCCTGAGCCGCCCGGGGCTCCTGGTCTT
CCGCCTCCTCGTCCTCGTCCTCTTCCCCGTCCTCGTCCATGGTTATCACCCCCTCTTCTTTGAGGTCCAC
TGCCGCCGGAGCCTTCTGGTCCAGATGTGTCTCCCTTCTCTCCTAGGCCATTTCCAGGTCCTGTACCTGG
CCCCTCGTCAGACATGATTCACACTAAAAGAGATCAATAGACATCTTTATTAGACGACGCTCAGTGAATA
CAGGGAGTGCAGACTCCTGCCCCCTCCAACAGCCCCCCCACCCTCATCCCCTTCATGGTCGCTGTCAGAC
AGATCCAGGTCTGAAAATTCCCCATCCTCCGAACCATCCTCGTCCTCATCACCAATTACTCGCAGCCCGG
AAAACTCCCGCTGAACATCCTCAAGATTTGCGTCCTGAGCCTCAAGCCAGGCCTCAAATTCCTCGTCCCC
CTTTTTGCTGGACGGTAGGGATGGGGATTCTCGGGACCCCTCCTCTTCCTCTTCAAGGTCACCAGACAGA
GATGCTACTGGGGCAACGGAAGAAAAGCTGGGTGCGGCCTGTGAGGATCAGCTTATCGATGATAAGCTGT
CAAACATGAGAATTCTTGAAGACGAAAGGGCCTCGTGATACGCCTATTTTTATAGGTTAATGTCATGATA
ATAATGGTTTCTTAGACGTCAGGTGGCACTTTTCGGGGAAATGTGCGCGGAACCCCTATTTGTTTATTTT
TCTAAATACATTCAAATATGTATCCGCTCATGAGACAATAACCCTGATAAATGCTTCAATAATATTGAAA
AAGGAAGAGTATGAGTATTCAACATTTCCGTGTCGCCCTTATTCCCTTTTTTGCGGCATTTTGCCTTCCT
GTTTTTGCTCACCCAGAAACGCTGGTGAAAGTAAAAGATGCTGAAGATCAGTTGGGTGCACGAGTGGGTT
ACATCGAACTGGATCTCAACAGCGGTAAGATCCTTGAGAGTTTTCGCCCCGAAGAACGTTTTCCAATGAT
GAGCACTTTTAAAGTTCTGCTATGTGGCGCGGTATTATCCCGTGTTGACGCCGGGCAAGAGCAACTCGGT
CGCCGCATACACTATTCTCAGAATGACTTGGTTGAGTACTCACCAGTCACAGAAAAGCATCTTACGGATG
GCATGACAGTAAGAGAATTATGCAGTGCTGCCATAACCATGAGTGATAACACTGCGGCCAACTTACTTCT
GACAACGATCGGAGGACCGAAGGAGCTAACCGCTTTTTTGCACAACATGGGGGATCATGTAACTCGCCTT
GATCGTTGGGAACCGGAGCTGAATGAAGCCATACCAAACGACGAGCGTGACACCACGATGCCTGCAGCAA
TGGCAACAACGTTGCGCAAACTATTAACTGGCGAACTACTTACTCTAGCTTCCCGGCAACAATTAATAGA
CTGGATGGAGGCGGATAAAGTTGCAGGACCACTTCTGCGCTCGGCCCTTCCGGCTGGCTGGTTTATTGCT
GATAAATCTGGAGCCGGTGAGCGTGGGTCTCGCGGTATCATTGCAGCACTGGGGCCAGATGGTAAGCCCT
CCCGTATCGTAGTTATCTACACGACGGGGAGTCAGGCAACTATGGATGAACGAAATAGACAGATCGCTGA
GATAGGTGCCTCACTGATTAAGCATTGGTAACTGTCAGACCAAGTTTACTCATATATACTTTAGATTGAT
TTAAAACTTCATTTTTAATTTAAAAGGATCTAGGTGAAGATCCTTTTTGATAATCTCATGACCAAAATCC
CTTAACGTGAGTTTTCGTTCCACTGAGCGTCAGACCCCGTAGAAAAGATCAAAGGATCTTCTTGAGATCC
TTTTTTTCTGCGCGTAATCTGCTGCTTGCAAACAAAAAAACCACCGCTACCAGCGGTGGTTTGTTTGCCG
GATCAAGAGCTACCAACTCTTTTTCCGAAGGTAACTGGCTTCAGCAGAGCGCAGATACCAAATACTGTCC
TTCTAGTGTAGCCGTAGTTAGGCCACCACTTCAAGAACTCTGTAGCACCGCCTACATACCTCGCTCTGCT
AATCCTGTTACCAGTGGCTGCTGCCAGTGGCGATAAGTCGTGTCTTACCGGGTTGGACTCAAGACGATAG
TTACCGGATAAGGCGCAGCGGTCGGGCTGAACGGGGGGTTCGTGCACACAGCCCAGCTTGGAGCGAACGA
CCTACACCGAACTGAGATACCTACAGCGTGAGCTATGAGAAAGCGCCACGCTTCCCGAAGGGAGAAAGGC
GGACAGGTATCCGGTAAGCGGCAGGGTCGGAACAGGAGAGCGCACGAGGGAGCTTCCAGGGGGAAACGCC
TGGTATCTTTATAGTCCTGTCGGGTTTCGCCACCTCTGACTTGAGCGTCGATTTTTGTGATGCTCGTCAG
GGGGGCGGAGCCTATGGAAAAACGCCAGCAACGCGGCCTTTTTACGGTTCCTGGCCTTTTGCTGCGCCGC
GTGCGGCTGCTGGAGATGGCGGACGCGATGGATATGTTCTGCCAAGGGTTGGTTTGCGCATTCACAGTTC
TCCGCAAGAATTGATTGGCTCCAATTCTTGGAGTGGTGAATCCGTTAGCGAGGTGCCGCCGGCTTCCATT
CAGGTCGAGGTGGCCCGGCTCCATGCACCGCGACGCAACGCGGGGAGGCAGACAAGGTATAGGGCGGCGC
CTACAATCCATGCCAACCCGTTCCATGTGCTCGCCGAGGCGGCATAAATCGCCGTGACGATCAGCGGTCC
AGTGATCGAAGTTAGGCTGGTAAGAGCCGCGAGCGATCCTTGAAGCTGTCCCTGATGGTCGTCATCTACC
TGCCTGGACAGCATGGCCTGCAACGCGGGCATCCCGATGCCGCCGGAAGCGAGAAGAATCATAATGGGGA
AGGCCATCCAGCCTCGCGTCGCGAACGCCAGCAAGACGTAGCCCAGCGCGTCGGCCGCCATGCCCTGCTT
CATCCCCGTGGCCCGTTGCTCGCGTTTGCTGGCGGTGTCCCCGGAAGAAATATATTTGCATGTCTTTAGT
TCTATGATGACACAAACCCCGCCCAGCGTCTTGTCATTGGCGAATTCGAACACGCAGATGCAGTCGGGGC
GGCGCGGTCCCAGGTCCACTTCGCATATTAAGGTGACGCGTGTGGCCTCGAACACCGAGCGACCCTGCAG
CGACCCGCTTAACAGCGTCAACAGCGTGCCGCAGATCCCGGGCAATGAGATATGAAAAAGCCTGAACTCA
CCGCGACGTCTGTCGAGAAGTTTCTGATCGAAAAGTTCGACAGCGTCTCCGACCTGATGCAGCTCTCGGA
GGGCGAAGAATCTCGTGCTTTCAGCTTCGATGTAGGAGGGCGTGGATATGTCCTGCGGGTAAATAGCTGC
GCCGATGGTTTCTACAAAGATCGTTATGTTTATCGGCACTTTGCATCGGCCGCGCTCCCGATTCCGGAAG
TGCTTGACATTGGGGAATTCAGCGAGAGCCTGACCTATTGCATCTCCCGCCGTGCACAGGGTGTCACGTT
GCAAGACCTGCCTGAAACCGAACTGCCCGCTGTTCTGCAGCCGGTCGCGGAGGCCATGGATGCGATCGCT
GCGGCCGATCTTAGCCAGACGAGCGGGTTCGGCCCATTCGGACCGCAAGGAATCGGTCAATACACTACAT
GGCGTGATTTCATATGCGCGATTGCTGATCCCCATGTGTATCACTGGCAAACTGTGATGGACGACACCGT
CAGTGCGTCCGTCGCGCAGGCTCTCGATGAGCTGATGCTTTGGGCCGAGGACTGCCCCGAAGTCCGGCAC
CTCGTGCACGCGGATTTCGGCTCCAACAATGTCCTGACGGACAATGGCCGCATAACAGCGGTCATTGACT
GGAGCGAGGCGATGTTCGGGGATTCCCAATACGAGGTCGCCAACATCTTCTTCTGGAGGCCGTGGTTGGC
TTGTATGGAGCAGCAGACGCGCTACTTCGAGCGGAGGCATCCGGAGCTTGCAGGATCGCCGCGGCTCCGG
GCGTATATGCTCCGCATTGGTCTTGACCAACTCTATCAGAGCTTGGTTGACGGCAATTTCGATGATGCAG
CTTGGGCGCAGGGTCGATGCGACGCAATCGTCCGATCCGGAGCCGGGACTGTCGGGCGTACACAAATCGC
CCGCAGAAGCGCGGCCGTCTGGACCGATGGCTGTGTAGAAGTACTCGCCGATAGTGGAAACCGACGCCCC
AGCACTCGTCCGAGGGCAAAGGAATAGGGGAGATGGGGGAGGCTAACTGAAACACGGAAGGAGACAATAC
CGGAAGGAACCCGCGCTATGACGGCAATAAAAAGACAGAATAAAACGCACGGGTGTTGGGTCGTTTGTTC
ATAAACGCGGGGTTCGGTCCCAGGGCTGGCACTCTGTCGATACCCCACCGAGACCCCATTGGGGCCAATA
CGCCCGCGTTTCTTCCTTTTCCCCACCCCACCCCCCAAGTTCGGGTGAAGGCCCAGGGCTCGCAGCCAAC
GTCGGGGCGGCAGGCCCTGCCATAGCCACTGGCCCCGTGGGTTAGGGACGGGGTCCCCCATGGGGAATGG
TTTATGGTTCGTGGGGGTTATTATTTTGGGCGTTGCGTGGGGTCTGGTCCACGACTGGACTGAGCAGACA
GACCCATGGTTTTTGGATGGCCTGGGCATGGACCGCATGTACTGGCGCGACACGAACACCGGGCGTCTGT
GGCTGCCAAACACCCCCGACCCCCAAAAACCACCGCGCGGATTTCTGGCGTGCCAAGCTAGTCGACCAAT
TCTCATGTTTGACAGCTTATCATCGCAGATCCGGGCAACGTTGTTGCATTGCTGCAGGCGCAGAACTGGT
AGGTATGGAAGATCTATACATTGAATCAATATTGGCAATTAGCCATATTAGTCATTGGTTATATAGCATA
AATCAATATTGGCTATTGGCCATTGCATACGTTGTATCTATATCATAATATGTACATTTATATTGGCTCA
TGTCCAATATGACCGCCATGTTGACATTGATTATTGACTAGTTATTAATAGTAATCAATTACGGGGTCAT
TAGTTCATAGCCCATATATGGAGTTCCGCGTTACATAACTTACGGTAAATGGCCCGCCTGGCTGACCGCC
CAACGACCCCCGCCCATTGACGTCAATAATGACGTATGTTCCCATAGTAACGCCAATAGGGACTTTCCAT
TGACGTCAATGGGTGGAGTATTTACGGTAAACTGCCCACTTGGCAGTACATCAAGTGTATCATATGCCAA
GTCCGCCCCCTATTGACGTCAATGACGGTAAATGGCCCGCCTGGCATTATGCCCAGTACATGACCTTACG
GGACTTTCCTACTTGGCAGTACATCTACGTATTAGTCATCGCTATTACCATGGTGATGCGGTTTTGGCAG
TACACCAATGGGCGTGGATAGCGGTTTGACTCACGGGGATTTCCAAGTCTCCACCCCATTGACGTCAATG
GGAGTTTGTTTTGGCACCAAAATCAACGGGACTTTCCAAAATGTCGTAATAACCCCGCCCCGTTGACGCA
AATGGGCGGTAGGCGTGTACGGTGGGAGGTCTATATAAGCAGAGCTCGTTTAGTGAACCGTCAGATCTCT
AGAAGCTGGGTACCAGCTGCTAGCGCCACCATGCCAATGGGCTCCCTTCAGCCCTTGGCTACCCTGTACC
TTCTTGGGATGTTGGTCGCATCTGTGCTTGCCGCAGAAAACTTGTGGGTAACTGTCTACTATGGAGTACC
CGTTTGGAAAGACGCAGAAACAACGCTTTTTTGCGCATCCGACGCGAAGGCATACGAAACGGAAAAGCAC
AATGTTTGGGCAACGCATGCCTGCGTCCCGACAGACCCAAATCCTCAGGAGATTCACCTTGAGAATGTAA
CAGAGGAATTCAACATGTGGAAGAATAACATGGTAGAACAAATGCATACGGATATTATCAGTCTTTGGGA
CCAGAGCCTTAAACCTTGCGTTAAACTTACGCCCCTCTGCGTAACTCTGCAATGTACTAACGTAACGAAT
AACATTACGGACGACATGCGCGGCGAACTGAAGAATTGCAGCTTTAATATGACAACGGAGTTGCGAGATA
AAAAGCAGAAGGTGTACAGCCTCTTCTACAGGCTTGACGTTGTGCAAATAAACGAAAACCAGGGGAACAG
GAGCAATAACTCCAATAAAGAATACAGATTGATCAACTGTAACACTAGCGCAATAACCCAGGCCTGCCCG
AAGGTGTCATTTGAGCCGATTCCTATACACTATTGCGCCCCGGCAGGGTTTGCGATCTTGAAATGCAAGG
ATAAGAAGTTTAATGGAACTGGTCCCTGTCCCAGTGTGAGTACGGTTCAGTGTACCCACGGCATAAAGCC
AGTGGTATCCACTCAGCTTCTCCTCAATGGCAGCCTCGCAGAGGAAGAGGTCATGATACGGAGTGAGAAT
ATTACTAACAATGCCAAGAATATCTTGGTCCAATTTAATACCCCCGTCCAGATTAATTGTACCCGACCTA
ATAATAATACCAGAAAATCCATTCGCATCGGACCAGGTCAGGCGTTCTATGCCACGGGAGATATAATAGG
TGACATCCGACAGGCGCATTGCAATGTAAGCAAGGCCACATGGAATGAGACTCTGGGTAAAGTTGTCAAG
CAGCTCAGGAAGCATTTCGGGAACAATACCATCATCCGATTTGCGAACAGTAGTGGGGGTGATCTTGAAG
TAACTACACATTCATTTAACTGCGGCGGGGAGTTTTTTTATTGTAACACATCCGGGTTGTTCAACTCCAC
TTGGATATCTAACACTAGTGTTCAGGGATCAAACTCCACAGGATCAAACGATAGTATAACACTTCCTTGT
CGCATCAAACAGATTATCAACATGTGGCAGCGAATCGGCCAGGCGATGTACGCCCCGCCTATCCAGGGAG
TAATACGGTGCGTAAGCAACATAACGGGCCTTATACTTACGCGCGATGGAGGCAGCACTAATTCTACCAC
TGAGACGTTCCGGCCTGGCGGTGGGGACATGCGAGACAACTGGCGGTCTGAGTTGTACAAGTACAAAGTG
GTTAAAATCGAACCCCTGGGTGTCGCCCCAACGAGATGTAAACGACGGGTAGTGGGAAGGAGGAGAAGGC
GACGGGCGGTCGGCATTGGGGCCGTTTTCTTGGGTTTTCTGGGGGCGGCTGGGAGCACTATGGGAGCAGC
TAGTATGACCCTGACCGTACAGGCGAGGAACCTCCTGTCCGGTATAGTGCAACAACAGTCAAACCTTCTT
AGGGCTCCTGAGGCGCAGCAACATCTCCTTAAGTTGACTGTCTGGGGCATAAAGCAACTCCAAGCGCGGG
TTCTCGCGGTGGAAAGATACCTTAGGGACCAACAACTTTTGGGGATTTGGGGTTGTTCAGGCAAACTCAT
CTGTTGCACTAACGTTCCTTGGAACTCCTCATGGTCTAACCGAAATCTCTCCGAGATCTGGGATAATATG
ACATGGTTGCAGTGGGATAAGGAGATTAGCAATTACACTCAAATAATCTATGGGCTCCTGGAGGAAAGCC
AGAATCAGCAGGAGAAGAATGAACAGGATCTTCTGGCCCTTGATGGGTCAGGCTCTGGAGGATCTGGACA
CCATCATCATCACCATGGGTCCGGCGCTGGTTCTGCTATCCCCATCATGGGTATCGTTGCTGGCCTGGTT
GTCCTTGCAGCTGTAGTCACTGGAGCTGCGGTCGCTGCTGTGCTGTGGAGAAAGAAGAGCTCAGATTAGT
AACTCGAGGCCGGCAAGGCCGGATCCAGACATGATAAGATACATTGATGAGTTTGGACAAACCACAACTA
GAATGCAGTGAAAAAAATGCTTTATTTGTGAAATTTGTGATGCTATTGCTTTATTTGTAACCATTATAAG
CTGCAATAAACAAGTTAACAACAACAATTGCATTCATTTTATGTTTCAGGTTCAGGGGGAGGTGGGGAGG
TTTTTTAAAGCAAGTAAAACCTCTACAAATGTGGTATGGCTGATTATGATCCGGCTGCCTCGCGCGTTTC
GGTGATGACGGTGAAAACCTCTGACACATGCAGCTCCCGGAGACGGTCACAGCTTGTCTGTAAGCGGATG
CCGGGAGCAGACAAGCCCGTCAGGGCGCGTCAGCGGGTGTTGGCGGGTGTCGGGGCGCAGCCATGACCGG
TCGACTCTAGA
