>Addgene plasmid #111844 | pCEP4-BG505.SOSIP-TM | addgene partial sequence | sequence record 212713 | Addgene Partial NGS Result
GCCCTGCTTCATCCCCGTGGCCCGTTGCTCGCGTTTGCTGGCGGTGTCCCCGGAAGAAATATATTTGCAT
GTCTTTAGTTCTATGATGACACAAACCCCGCCCAGCGTCTTGTCATTGGCGAATTCGAACACGCAGATGC
AGTCGGGGCGGCGCGGTCCGAGGTCCACTTCGCATATTAAGGTGACGCGTGTGGCCTCGAACACCGAGCG
ACCCTGCAGCGACCCGCTTAACAGCGTCAACAGCGTGCCGCAGATCCCGGGGGGCAATGAGATATGAAAA
AGCCTGAACTCACCGCGACGTCTGTCGAGAAGTTTCTGATCGAAAAGTTCGACAGCGTCTCCGACCTGAT
GCAGCTCTCGGAGGGCGAAGAATCTCGTGCTTTCAGCTTCGATGTAGGAGGGCGTGGATATGTCCTGCGG
GTAAATAGCTGCGCCGATGGTTTCTACAAAGATCGTTATGTTTATCGGCACTTTGCATCGGCCGCGCTCC
CGATTCCGGAAGTGCTTGACATTGGGGAATTCAGCGAGAGCCTGACCTATTGCATCTCCCGCCGTGCACA
GGGTGTCACGTTGCAAGACCTGCCTGAAACCGAACTGCCCGCTGTTCTGCAGCCGGTCGCGGAGGCCATG
GATGCGATCGCTGCGGCCGATCTTAGCCAGACGAGCGGGTTCGGCCCATTCGGACCGCAAGGAATCGGTC
AATACACTACATGGCGTGATTTCATATGCGCGATTGCTGATCCCCATGTGTATCACTGGCAAACTGTGAT
GGACGACACCGTCAGTGCGTCCGTCGCGCAGGCTCTCGATGAGCTGATGCTTTGGGCCGAGGACTGCCCC
GAAGTCCGGCACCTCGTGCACGCGGATTTCGGCTCCAACAATGTCCTGACGGACAATGGCCGCATAACAG
CGGTCATTGACTGGAGCGAGGCGATGTTCGGGGATTCCCAATACGAGGTCGCCAACATCTTCTTCTGGAG
GCCGTGGTTGGCTTGTATGGAGCAGCAGACGCGCTACTTCGAGCGGAGGCATCCGGAGCTTGCAGGATCG
CCGCGGCTCCGGGCGTATATGCTCCGCATTGGTCTTGACCAACTCTATCAGAGCTTGGTTGACGGCAATT
TCGATGATGCAGCTTGGGCGCAGGGTCGATGCGACGCAATCGTCCGATCCGGAGCCGGGACTGTCGGGCG
TACACAAATCGCCCGCAGAAGCGCGGCCGTCTGGACCGATGGCTGTGTAGAAGTACTCGCCGATAGTGGA
AACCGACGCCCCAGCACTCGTCCGGATCGGGAGATGGGGGAGGCTAACTGAAACACGGAAGGAGACAATA
CCGGAAGGAACCCGCGCTATGACGGCAATAAAAAGACAGAATAAAACGCACGGGTGTTGGGTCGTTTGTT
CATAAACGCGGGGTTCGGTCCCAGGGCTGGCACTCTGTCGATACCCCACCGAGACCCCATTGGGGCCAAT
ACGCCCGCGTTTCTTCCTTTTCCCCACCCCACCCCCCAAGTTCGGGTGAAGGCCCAGGGCTCGCAGCCAA
CGTCGGGGCGGCAGGCCCTGCCATAGCCACTGGCCCCGTGGGTTAGGGACGGGGTCCCCCATGGGGAATG
GTTTATGGTTCGTGGGGGTTATTATTTTGGGCGTTGCGTGGGGTCAGGTCCACGACTGGACTGAGCAGAC
AGACCCATGGTTTTTGGATGGCCTGGGCATGGACCGCATGTACTGGCGCGACACGAACACCGGGCGTCTG
TGGCTGCCAAACACCCCCGACCCCCAAAAACCACCGCGCGGATTTCTGGCGTGCCAAGCTAGTCGACCAA
TTCTCATGTTTGACAGCTTATCATCGCAGATCCGGGCAACGTTGTTGCCATTGCTGCAGGCGCAGAACTG
GTAGGTATGGAAGATCTATACATTGAATCAATATTGGCAATTAGCCATATTAGTCATTGGTTATATAGCA
TAAATCAATATTGGCTATTGGCCATTGCATACGTTGTATCTATATCATAATATGTACATTTATATTGGCT
CATGTCCAATATGACCGCCATGTTGACATTGATTATTGACTAGTTATTAATAGTAATCAATTACGGGGTC
ATTAGTTCATAGCCCATATATGGAGTTCCGCGTTACATAACTTACGGTAAATGGCCCGCCTGGCTGACCG
CCCAACGACCCCCGCCCATTGACGTCAATAATGACGTATGTTCCCATAGTAACGCCAATAGGGACTTTCC
ATTGACGTCAATGGGTGGAGTATTTACGGTAAACTGCCCACTTGGCAGTACATCAAGTGTATCATATGCC
AAGTCCGCCCCCTATTGACGTCAATGACGGTAAATGGCCCGCCTGGCATTATGCCCAGTACATGACCTTA
CGGGACTTTCCTACTTGGCAGTACATCTACGTATTAGTCATCGCTATTACCATGGTGATGCGGTTTTGGC
AGTACACCAATGGGCGTGGATAGCGGTTTGACTCACGGGGATTTCCAAGTCTCCACCCCATTGACGTCAA
TGGGAGTTTGTTTTGGCACCAAAATCAACGGGACTTTCCAAAATGTCGTAATAACCCCGCCCCGTTGACG
CAAATGGGCGGTAGGCGTGTACGGTGGGAGGTCTATATAAGCAGAGCTCGTTTAGTGAACCGTCAGATCT
CTAGAAGCTGGGTACCAGCTGCTAGCGCCACCATGCCAATGGGCTCCCTTCAGCCCTTGGCTACCCTGTA
CCTTCTTGGGATGTTGGTCGCATCTGTGCTTGCCGCAGAAAACTTGTGGGTAACTGTCTACTATGGAGTA
CCCGTTTGGAAAGACGCAGAAACAACGCTTTTTTGCGCATCCGACGCGAAGGCATACGAAACGGAAAAGC
ACAATGTTTGGGCAACGCATGCCTGCGTCCCGACAGACCCAAATCCTCAGGAGATTCACCTTGAGAATGT
AACAGAGGAATTCAACATGTGGAAGAATAACATGGTAGAACAAATGCATACGGATATTATCAGTCTTTGG
GACCAGAGCCTTAAACCTTGCGTTAAACTTACGCCCCTCTGCGTAACTCTGCAATGTACTAACGTAACGA
ATAACATTACGGACGACATGCGCGGCGAACTGAAGAATTGCAGCTTTAATATGACAACGGAGTTGCGAGA
TAAAAAGCAGAAGGTGTACAGCCTCTTCTACAGGCTTGACGTTGTGCAAATAAACGAAAACCAGGGGAAC
AGGAGCAATAACTCCAATAAAGAATACAGATTGATCAACTGTAACACTAGCGCAATAACCCAGGCCTGCC
CGAAGGTGTCATTTGAGCCGATTCCTATACACTATTGCGCCCCGGCAGGGTTTGCGATCTTGAAATGCAA
GGATAAGAAGTTTAATGGAACTGGTCCCTGTCCCAGTGTGAGTACGGTTCAGTGTACCCACGGCATAAAG
CCAGTGGTATCCACTCAGCTTCTCCTCAATGGCAGCCTCGCAGAGGAAGAGGTCATGATACGGAGTGAGA
ATATTACTAACAATGCCAAGAATATCTTGGTCCAATTTAATACCCCCGTCCAGATTAATTGTACCCGACC
TAATAATAATACCAGAAAATCCATTCGCATCGGACCAGGTCAGGCGTTCTATGCCACGGGAGATATAATA
GGTGACATCCGACAGGCGCATTGCAATGTAAGCAAGGCCACATGGAATGAGACTCTGGGTAAAGTTGTCA
AGCAGCTCAGGAAGCATTTCGGGAACAATACCATCATCCGATTTGCGAACAGTAGTGGGGGTGATCTTGA
AGTAACTACACATTCATTTAACTGCGGCGGGGAGTTTTTTTATTGTAACACATCCGGGTTGTTCAACTCC
ACTTGGATATCTAACACTAGTGTTCAGGGATCAAACTCCACAGGATCAAACGATAGTATAACACTTCCTT
GTCGCATCAAACAGATTATCAACATGTGGCAGCGAATCGGCCAGGCGATGTACGCCCCGCCTATCCAGGG
AGTAATACGGTGCGTAAGCAACATAACGGGCCTTATACTTACGCGCGATGGAGGCAGCACTAATTCTACC
ACTGAGACGTTCCGGCCTGGCGGTGGGGACATGCGAGACAACTGGCGGTCTGAGTTGTACAAGTACAAAG
TGGTTAAAATCGAACCCCTGGGTGTCGCCCCAACGAGATGTAAACGACGGGTAGTGGGAAGGAGGAGAAG
GCGACGGGCGGTCGGCATTGGGGCCGTTTTCTTGGGTTTTCTGGGGGCGGCTGGGAGCACTATGGGAGCA
GCTAGTATGACCCTGACCGTACAGGCGAGGAACCTCCTGTCCGGTATAGTGCAACAACAGTCAAACCTTC
TTAGGGCTCCTGAGGCGCAGCAACATCTCCTTAAGTTGACTGTCTGGGGCATAAAGCAACTCCAAGCGCG
GGTTCTCGCGGTGGAAAGATACCTTAGGGACCAACAACTTTTGGGGATTTGGGGTTGTTCAGGCAAACTC
ATCTGTTGCACTAACGTTCCTTGGAACTCCTCATGGTCTAACCGAAATCTCTCCGAGATCTGGGATAATA
TGACATGGTTGCAGTGGGATAAGGAGATTAGCAATTACACTCAAATAATCTATGGGCTCCTGGAGGAAAG
CCAGAATCAGCAGGAGAAGAATGAACAGGATCTTCTGGCCCTTGATGGGTCAGGCTCTGGAGGATCTGGA
CACCATCATCATCACCATGGGTCCGGCGCTGGTTCTGCTATCCCCATCATGGGTATCGTTGCTGGCCTGG
TTGTCCTTGCAGCTGTAGTCACTGGAGCTGCGGTCGCTGCTGTGCTGTGGAGAAAGAAGAGCTCAGATTA
GTAACTCGAGGCCGGCAAGGCCGGATCCAGACATGATAAGATACATTGATGAGTTTGGACAAACCACAAC
TAGAATGCAGTGAAAAAAATGCTTTATTTGTGAAATTTGTGATGCTATTGCTTTATTTGTAACCATTATA
AGCTGCAATAAACAAGTTAACAACAACAATTGCATTCATTTTATGTTTCAGGTTCAGGGGGAGGTGTGGG
AGGTTTTTTAAAGCAAGTAAAACCTCTACAAATGTGGTATGGCTGATTATGATCCGGCTGCCTCGCGCGT
TTCGGTGATGACGGTGAAAACCTCTGACACATGCAGCTCCCGGAGACGGTCACAGCTTGTCTGTAAGCGG
ATGCCGGGAGCAGACAAGCCCGTCAGGGCGCGTCAGCGGGTGTTGGCGGGTGTCGGGGCGCAGCCATGAG
GTCGACTCTAGAGGATCGATCCCCGCCCCGGACGAACTAAACCTGACTACGACATCTCTGCCCCTTCTTC
GCGGGGCAGTGCATGTAATCCCTTCAGTTGGTTGGTACAACTTGCCAACTGGGCCCTGTTCCACATGTGA
CACGGGGGGGGACCAAACACAAAGGGGTTCTCTGACTGTAGTTGACATCCTTATAAATGGATGTGCACAT
TTGCCAACACTGAGTGGCTTTCATCCTGGAGCAGACTTTGCAGTCTGTGGACTGCAACACAACATTGCCT
TTATGTGTAACTCTTGGCTGAAGCTCTTACACCAATGCTGGGGGACATGTACCTCCCAGGGGCCCAGGAA
GACTACGGGAGGCTACACCAACGTCAATCAGAGGGGCCTGTGTAGCTACCGATAAGCGGACCCTCAAGAG
GGCATTAGCAATAGTGTTTATAAGGCCCCCTTGTTAACCCTAAACGGGTAGCATATGCTTCCCGGGTAGT
AGTATATACTATCCAGACTAACCCTAATTCAATAGCATATGTTACCCAACGGGAAGCATATGCTATCGAA
TTAGGGTTAGTAAAAGGGTCCTAAGGAACAGCGATATCTCCCACCCCATGAGCTGTCACGGTTTTATTTA
CATGGGGTCAGGATTCCACGAGGGTAGTGAACCATTTTAGTCACAAGGGCAGTGGCTGAAGATCAAGGAG
CGGGCAGTGAACTCTCCTGAATCTTCGCCTGCTTCTTCATTCTCCTTCGTTTAGCTAATAGAATAACTGC
TGAGTTGTGAACAGTAAGGTGTATGTGAGGTGCTCGAAAACAAGGTTTCAGGTGACGCCCCCAGAATAAA
ATTTGGACGGGGGGTTCAGTGGTGGCATTGTGCTATGACACCAATATAACCCTCACAAACCCCTTGGGCA
ATAAATACTAGTGTAGGAATGAAACATTCTGAATATCTTTAACAATAGAAATCCATGGGGTGGGGACAAG
CCGTAAAGACTGGATGTCCATCTCACACGAATTTATGGCTATGGGCAACACATAATCCTAGTGCAATATG
ATACTGGGGTTATTAAGATGTGTCCCAGGCAGGGACCAAGACAGGTGAACCATGTTGTTACACTCTATTT
GTAACAAGGGGAAAGAGAGTGGACGCCGACAGCAGCGGACTCCACTGGTTGTCTCTAACACCCCCGAAAA
TTAAACGGGGCTCCACGCCAATGGGGCCCATAAACAAAGACAAGTGGCCACTCTTTTTTTTGAAATTGTG
GAGTGGGGGCACGCGTCAGCCCCCACACGCCGCCCTGCGGTTTTGGACTGTAAAATAAGGGTGTAATAAC
TTGGCTGATTGTAACCCCGCTAACCACTGCGGTCAAACCACTTGCCCACAAAACCACTAATGGCACCCCG
GGGAATACCTGCATAAGTAGGTGGGCGGGCCAAGATAGGGGCGCGATTGCTGCGATCTGGAGGACAAATT
ACACACACTTGCGCCTGAGCGCCAAGCACAGGGTTGTTGGTCCTCATATTCACGAGGTCGCTGAGAGCAC
GGTGGGCTAATGTTGCCATGGGTAGCATATACTACCCAAATATCTGGATAGCATATGCTATCCTAATCTA
TATCTGGGTAGCATAGGCTATCCTAATCTATATCTGGGTAGCATATGCTATCCTAATCTATATCTGGGTA
GTATATGCTATCCTAATTTATATCTGGGTAGCATAGGCTATCCTAATCTATATCTGGGTAGCATATGCTA
TCCTAATCTATATCTGGGTAGTATATGCTATCCTAATCTGTATCCGGGTAGCATATGCTATCCTAATAGA
GATTAGGGTAGTATATGCTATCCTAATTTATATCTGGGTAGCATATACTACCCAAATATCTGGATAGCAT
ATGCTATCCTAATCTATATCTGGGTAGCATATGCTATCCTAATCTATATCTGGGTAGCATAGGCTATCCT
AATCTATATCTGGGTAGCATATGCTATCCTAATCTATATCTGGGTAGTATATGCTATCCTAATTTATATC
TGGGTAGCATAGGCTATCCTAATCTATATCTGGGTAGCATATGCTATCCTAATCTATATCTGGGTAGTAT
ATGCTATCCTAATCTGTATCCGGGTAGCATATGCTATCCTCATGCATATACAGTCAGCATATGATACCCA
GTAGTAGAGTGGGAGTGCTATCCTTTGCATATGCCGCCACCTCCCAAGGGGGCGTGAATTTTCGCTGCTT
GTCCTTTTCCTGCTGGTTGCTCCCATTCTTAGGTGAATTTAAGGAGGCCAGGCTAAAGCCGTCGCATGTC
TGATTGCTCACCAGGTAAATGTCGCTAATGTTTTCCAACGCGAGAAGGTGTTGAGCGCGGAGCTGAGTGA
CGTGACAACATGGGTATGCCCAATTGCCCCATGTTGGGAGGACGAAAATGGTGACAAGACAGATGGCCAG
AAATACACCAACAGCACGCATGATGTCTACTGGGGATTTATTCTTTAGTGCGGGGGAATACACGGCTTTT
AATACGATTGAGGGCGTCTCCTAACAAGTTACATCACTCCTGCCCTTCCTCACCCTCATCTCCATCACCT
CCTTCATCTCCGTCATCTCCGTCATCACCCTCCGCGGCAGCCCCTTCCACCATAGGTGGAAACCAGGGAG
GCAAATCTACTCCATCGTCAAAGCTGCACACAGTCACCCTGATATTGCAGGTAGGAGCGGGCTTTGTCAT
AACAAGGTCCTTAATCGCATCCTTCAAAACCTCAGCAAATATATGAGTTTGTAAAAAGACCATGAAATAA
CAGACAATGGACTCCCTTAGCGGGCCAGGTTGTGGGCCGGGTCCAGGGGCCATTCCAAAGGGGAGACGAC
TCAATGGTGTAAGACGACATTGTGGAATAGCAAGGGCAGTTCCTCGCCTTAGGTTGTAAAGGGAGGTCTT
ACTACCTCCATATACGAACACACCGGCGACCCAAGTTCCTTCGTCGGTAGTCCTTTCTACGTGACTCCTA
GCCAGGAGAGCTCTTAAACCTTCTGCAATGTTCTCAAATTTCGGGTTGGAACCTCCTTGACCACGATGCT
TTCCAAACCACCCTCCTTTTTTGCGCCTGCCTCCATCACCCTGACCCCGGGGTCCAGTGCTTGGGCCTTC
TCCTGGGTCATCTGCGGGGCCCTGCTCTATCGCTCCCGGGGGCACGTCAGGCTCACCATCTGGGCCACCT
TCTTGGTGGTATTCAAAATAATCGGCTTCCCCTACAGGGTGGAAAAATGGCCTTCTACCTGGAGGGGGCC
TGCGCGGTGGAGACCCGGATGATGATGACTGACTACTGGGACTCCTGGGCCTCTTTTCTCCACGTCCACG
ACCTCTCCCCCTGGCTCTTTCACGACTTCCCCCCCTGGCTCTTTCACGTCCTCTACCCCGGCGGCCTCCA
CTACCTCCTCGACCCCGGCCTCCACTACCTCCTCGACCCCGGCCTCCACTGCCTCCTCGACCCCG
